Addgene plasmid #177292: pYTRW26K_1Ti1
Purpose: genomic integration of genes (inserted in I-SceI-site) via rrn-interposon/SacB with TcR and eYFP
Depositing lab: Karl-Erich Jaeger. Depositing organization: Heinrich-Heine-Universitaet Duesseldorf. Publication: The modular pYT vector series employed for chromosomal gene integration and expression to produce carbazoles and glycolipids in P. putida. Weihmann R, Kubicki S, Bitzenhofer NL, Domrose A, Bator I, Kirschen LM, Kofler F, Funk A, Tiso T, Blank LM, Jaeger KE, Drepper T, Thies S, Loeschcke A. FEMS Microbes. 2022 Dec 19;4:xtac030. doi: 10.1093/femsmc/xtac030. eCollection 2023. PubMed 37333445.
Backbone
  Vector backbone: pYTRW21K_1Ti1
  Backbone size w/o insert (bp): 11167
  Vector type: Bacterial Expression, Synthetic Biology ; Yeast Expression, rrn genomic integration
  Selectable markers: URA3 ; Tetracycline
Growth in bacteria
  Bacterial resistance: Kanamycin, 50 μg/mL
  Growth temperature: 37°C
  Growth strain: DH5alpha
  Copy number: Low Copy
Gene/Insert
  Gene/Insert name: PsacB-sacB (alt names: sucrose sensitivity module; Levansucrase)
  Species: Bacillus subtilis
  Insert size (bp): 1884
  Cloning method: Ligation Independent Cloning
  Sequencing primers: 5′ CGATTGACGGCATTACG; 3′ GTCTGCGTAGAATCCTC, TTAAAGACGCGGCCAGC
Resource information
  A portion of this plasmid was derived from a plasmid made by: Schaefer et al (pK19-mobSacB in PMID: 8045426)
Terms and licenses: Academic/Nonprofit Terms; Industry Terms: Not Available to Industry
Depositor comments: Part of the pYT vector series which facilitates chromosomal interposon integration in rrn "landing pads" with selection on tetracyline and transcriptional reporter eYFP (https://www.fpbase.org/protein/eyfp/; methods: flow cytometry, fluorescence visualisation, fluorescence measurements). Target genes can be inserted at the I-SceI site. The vector is equipped with SacB for counter selection.
How to cite: pYTRW26K_1Ti1 was a gift from Karl-Erich Jaeger (Addgene plasmid # 177292 ; http://n2t.net/addgene:177292 ; RRID:Addgene_177292)
