[The description below was written by a language model from this plasmid's Addgene catalogue record and pLannotate feature annotations shown in this document.]
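Description:
pYTRW26K_1Ti1 is a member of the modular pYT vector series, a shuttle and delivery plasmid designed for chromosomal integration of genes into ribosomal RNA operon (rrn) "landing pads" of bacteria, with the associated work carried out in Pseudomonas putida. It is derived from pYTRW21K_1Ti1 by adding the Bacillus subtilis sacB module, and the sequenced record is about 13 kb. In E. coli it replicates from a ColE1/pMB1-type origin and is selected with kanamycin through the nptII (neo) gene; the record lists it as low copy. A pBR322 bom region is annotated, which permits conjugative mobilisation. For yeast, a CEN4/ARS1 element and the URA3 marker with its own promoter allow stable low-copy maintenance and uracil prototrophy selection in S. cerevisiae, in keeping with assembly of constructs by recombination-based cloning.

The integrating "interposon" part carries a promoterless-style eYFP coding sequence described as a transcriptional reporter, followed by a tetracycline efflux gene (TcR) under the tet promoter, so that integrants are selected on tetracycline and transcription at the insertion locus can be followed by fluorescence measurements or flow cytometry. Target genes are inserted at an I-SceI site; neither this site nor the rrn homology regions were picked up by the automated feature table, so their exact positions are not given in the record. On the backbone, sacB with its native promoter and control region encodes levansucrase, which makes cells sucrose sensitive. This provides counterselection against clones that retain the vector backbone and so favours recovery of clean integration events. The plasmid is intended for stable chromosomal expression of heterologous genes or biosynthetic pathways.
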