Features (pLannotate 1.2.2; 18 found; start..end, strand, type, name):
   2170..2889    +  CDS            EYFP: enhanced YFP mammalian codon-optimized
   3066..3094    +  promoter       tet promoter: E. coli promoter for tetracycline efflux protein gene
   3142..4332    +  CDS            TcR: tetracycline efflux protein; tet; confers resistance to tetracycline
   5472..5764    -  misc_feature   CEN4: S. cerevisiae CEN4 centromere
   5787..5919    -  misc_feature   CEN/ARS (fragment): S. cerevisiae CEN4 centromere fused to the autonomously replicating sequence ARS1/ARS416
   5919..6095    -  misc_feature   CEN/ARS (fragment): S. cerevisiae CEN4 centromere fused to the autonomously replicating sequence ARS1/ARS416
   6096..6860    -  rep_origin     ARS1 (fragment): S. cerevisiae autonomously replicating sequence ARS1/ARS416
   6861..6899    +  CDS            rop (fragment): Rop protein, which maintains plasmids at low copy number; rop
   7001..7141    +  misc_feature   bom: basis of mobility region from pBR322
   7327..7915    -  rep_origin     ori: high-copy-number ColE1/pMB1/pBR322/pUC origin of replication
   8097..8888    -  CDS            neo: KKA2_KLEPN - Also known as kan, nptII. Experimental evidence at protein level: Swiss-Prot protein existence level 1. Resistance to kanamycin, neomycin, paromomycin, ribostamycin, butirosin and gentamicin B. From Klebsiella pneumoniae.
   8920..9276    -  CDS            tnpA (fragment): TN5P_ECOLX - Also known as tnp. Experimental evidence at protein level: Swiss-Prot protein existence level 1. Mediates transposition of transposon Tn5 by a 'cut and paste' mechanism. First, the monomeric transposase binds the 19 bp inverted DNA repeats flanking the transposon. Then, dimerization of the DNA- bound transposase creates a synaptic DNA complex. After nicking of the first DNA strand, excision of the transposon proceeds through a series of intermediates. The transposase then mediates the insertion of the transposon at a new site by strand transfer. The activity of the wild- type tran
   9327..9542    +  promoter       URA3 promoter: S. cerevisiae URA3
   9543..10346   +  CDS            URA3: orotidine-5'-phosphate decarboxylase, required for uracil biosynthesis; S. cerevisiae URA3; yeast auxotrophic marker, counterselectable with 5-fluoroorotic acid (5-FOA)
  10582..10962   -  CDS            YPB1_ECOLX: Protein predicted: Swiss-Prot protein existence level 4. From Escherichia coli.
  10979..11128   +  CDS            rop (fragment): Rop protein, which maintains plasmids at low copy number; rop
  11188..11633   +  promoter       sacB promoter: sacR; sacB promoter and control region
  11634..13055   +  CDS            SacB: secreted levansucrase that renders bacterial growth sensitive to sucrose; Bacillus subtilis sacB; negative selection marker
>Addgene plasmid #177292 | pYTRW26K_1Ti1 | addgene full sequence | sequence record 422682 | Addgene NGS Result
CTAGTCCCGGGTCCACATATCCACGGGCTGGCAAGGGAGCGCAGCGACCGCGCAGGGCGAAGCCCGGAGA
GCAAGCCCGTAGGGCGCCGCAGCCGCCGTAGGCGGTCACGACTTTGCGAAGCAAAGTCTAGTGAGTATAC
TCAAGCATTGAGTGGCCCGCCGGAGGCACCGCCTTGCGCTGCCCCCGTCGAGCCGGTTGGACACCAAAAG
GGAGGGGCAGGCATGGCGGCATACGCGATCATGCGATGCAAGAAGCTGGCGAAAATGGGCAACGTGGCGG
CCAGTCTCAAGCACGCCTACCGCGAGCGCGAGACGCCCAACGCTGACGCCAGCAGGACGCCAGAGAACGA
GCACTGGGCGGCCAGCAGCACCGATGAAGCGATGGGCCGACTGCGCGAGTTGCTGCCAGAGAAGCGGCGC
AAGGACGCTGTGTTGGCGGTCGAGTACGTCATGACGGCCAGCCCGGAATGGTGGAAGTCGGCCAGCCAAG
AACAGCAGGCGGCGTTCTTCGAGAAGGCGCACAAGTGGCTGGCGGACAAGTACGGGGCGGATCGCATCGT
GACGGCCAGCATCCACCGTGACGAAACCAGCCCGCACATGACCGCGTTCGTGGTGCCGCTGACGCAGGAC
GGCAGGCTGTCGGCCAAGGAGTTCATCGGCAACAAAGCGCAGATGACCCGCGACCAGACCACGTTTGCGG
CCGCTGTGGCCGATCTAGGGCTGCAACGGGGCATCGAGGGCAGCAAGGCACGTCACACGCGCATTCAGGC
GTTCTACGAGGCCCTGGAGCGGCCACCAGTGGGCCACGTCACCATCAGCCCGCAAGCGGTCGAGCCACGC
GCCTATGCACCGCAGGGATTGGCCGAAAAGCTGGGAATCTCAAAGCGCGTTGAGACGCCGGAAGCCGTGG
CCGACCGGCTGACAAAAGCGGTTCGGCAGGGGTATGAGCCTGCCCTACAGGCCGCCGCAGGAGCGCGTGA
GATGCGCAAGAAGGCCGATCAAGCCCAAGAGACGGCCCGAGACCTTCGGGAGCGCCTGAAGCCCGTTCTG
GACGCCCTGGGGCCGTTGAATCGGGATATGCAGGCCAAGGCCGCCGCGATCATCAAGGCCGTGGGCGAAA
AGCTGCTGACGGAACAGCGGGAAGTCCAGCGCCAGAAACAGGCCCAGCGCCAGCAGGAACGCGGGCGCGC
ACATTTCCCCGAAAAGTGCCACCTGACGTCTAAGAAACCATTATTATCATGAGACGCCACGCGATCGAAC
GTCGTTAACTCTGGCAGGCAATTAAAGGGAACGTGTATCTGACGCAAAGAAAACTGGAAATTGGCGAGAG
AATCTTCTCTCTGTCTATCGAAGACTGACCACGCGGAGGCGTGCGTCTTGTTAGCGTGCGGGGTACTCTT
GCTATCCATTTGAGTCACACGACACTCGCTGTTCTCGACTTTACACTTGTAAGCGACGGTATTGAACGAC
GCTTCTGCCCACCATCGTTACAACCAGACTGATACTAGATCTATACTGTCAGCCATTCAGACGAAACCAG
CCGGAGATTACCGAGCACTCTATTACGTCGGCGACCACTACTGAGCTAGTGGAGCCGTGGGTAACGATCA
TACCACTAAGAACCTCTCTCGACGCAAGCGATTACACTGCTGTCACATCATAATCGTCTTGCTATTCACG
AGTTGACCAGACACTGGATAGCTTGTCACTTGAAGTATTCTGCACGACAGGGTGCGTGTACCTATCTGCA
GCACTCAACAGATCTCCGTCTACTTGCGACACCTCTCTTAAGGTAGCTGGACCGGATTCGGGTCTAGCCT
ATATCGTCAATCCGTTGATCTATGTCGGGTGCGGAGAAAGAGGTAATGAAATGGGCGATCGCCCACAGCT
TACACAGACCTAATCGTAGAGTTCCTAGTAATACTTAGTGGCTCGTTACCTCGTTCTTCCAGGCCAGGGG
GCCGTACGCGCTCGGCGAACAGTATAAGCAGATTCGACTCACTAGGGATAACAGGGTAATCTCTGGGTAT
CGACTCAATCTCGCGCTATTGTGCTATATCCGTGGACGGTTGCGGTCAATTCTGTCGGAAAATCAACGGA
TACGAACAATTACTCGCGACTTCCTCAATACGTGCTGCAACGCGCGCGAACTTTAGAAGGAGATATACCA
TGGTGAGCAAGGGCGAGGAGCTGTTCACCGGGGTGGTGCCCATCCTGGTCGAGCTGGACGGCGACGTAAA
CGGCCACAAGTTCAGCGTGTCCGGCGAGGGCGAGGGCGATGCCACCTACGGCAAGCTGACCCTGAAGTTC
ATCTGCACCACCGGCAAGCTGCCCGTGCCCTGGCCCACCCTCGTGACCACCTTCGGCTACGGCCTGCAGT
GCTTCGCCCGCTACCCCGACCACATGAAGCAGCACGACTTCTTCAAGTCCGCCATGCCCGAAGGCTACGT
CCAGGAGCGCACCATCTTCTTCAAGGACGACGGCAACTACAAGACCCGCGCCGAGGTGAAGTTCGAGGGC
GACACCCTGGTGAACCGCATCGAGCTGAAGGGCATCGACTTCAAGGAGGACGGCAACATCCTGGGGCACA
AGCTGGAGTACAACTACAACAGCCACAACGTCTATATCATGGCCGACAAGCAGAAGAACGGCATCAAGGT
GAACTTCAAGATCCGCCACAACATCGAGGACGGCAGCGTGCAGCTCGCCGACCACTACCAGCAGAACACC
CCCATCGGCGACGGCCCCGTGCTGCTGCCCGACAACCACTACCTGAGCTACCAGTCCGCCCTGAGCAAAG
ACCCCAACGAGAAGCGCGATCACATGGTCCTGCTGGAGTTCGTGACCGCCGCCGGGATCACTCTCGGCAT
GGACGAGCTGTACAAGTAACGCGCGCGTAACTATAACGGTCCTAAGGTAGCGAGCTTACTTGTGCTGTTG
TGTAAGGACACGCTTAACCCAGAGAATTCCAGCGACCTATTCTACGACTACGCGTCCATGGCTCGAGGAG
CTCGGTACCGCCCCACTACCCGATTTATCAAGATTTGGCGGAGAGTCCCTCATGTTTGACAGCTTATCAT
CGATAAGCTTTAATGCGGTAGTTTATCACAGTTAAATTGCTAACGCAGTCAGGCACCGTGTATGAAATCT
AACAATGCGCTCATCGTCATCCTCGGCACCGTCACCCTGGATGCTGTAGGCATAGGCTTGGTTATGCCGG
TACTGCCGGGCCTCTTGCGGGATATCGTCCATTCCGACAGCATCGCCAGTCACTATGGCGTGCTGCTAGC
GCTATATGCGTTGATGCAATTTCTATGCGCACCCGTTCTCGGAGCACTGTCCGACCGCTTTGGCCGCCGC
CCAGTCCTGCTCGCTTCGCTACTTGGAGCCACTATCGACTACGCGATCATGGCGACCACACCCGTCCTGT
GGATCCTCTACGCCGGACGCATCGTGGCCGGCATCACCGGCGCCACAGGTGCGGTTGCTGGCGCCTATAT
CGCCGACATCACCGATGGGGAAGATCGGGCTCGCCACTTCGGGCTCATGAGCGCTTGTTTCGGCGTGGGT
ATGGTGGCAGGCCCCGTGGCCGGGGGACTGTTGGGCGCCATCTCCTTGCATGCACCATTCCTTGCGGCGG
CGGTGCTCAACGGCCTCAACCTACTACTGGGCTGCTTCCTAATGCAGGAGTCGCATAAGGGAGAGCGTCG
ACCGATGCCCTTGAGAGCCTTCAACCCAGTCAGCTCCTTCCGGTGGGCGCGGGGCATGACTATCGTCGCC
GCACTTATGACTGTCTTCTTTATCATGCAACTCGTAGGACAGGTGCCGGCAGCGCTCTGGGTCATTTTCG
GCGAGGACCGCTTTCGCTGGAGCGCGACGATGATCGGCCTGTCGCTTGCGGTATTCGGAATCTTGCACGC
CCTCGCTCAAGCCTTCGTCACTGGTCCCGCCACCAAACGTTTCGGCGAGAAGCAGGCCATTATCGCCGGC
ATGGCGGCCGACGCGCTGGGCTACGTCTTGCTGGCGTTCGCGACGCGAGGCTGGATGGCCTTCCCCATTA
TGATTCTTCTCGCTTCCGGCGGCATCGGGATGCCCGCGTTGCAGGCCATGCTGTCCAGGCAGGTAGATGA
CGACCATCAGGGACAGCTTCAAGGATCGCTCGCGGCTCTTACCAGCCTAACTTCGATCATTGGACCGCTG
ATCGTCACGGCGATTTATGCCGCCTCGGCGAGCACATGGAACGGGTTGGCATGGATTGTAGGCGCCGCCC
TATACCTTGTCTGCCTCCCCGCGTTGCGTCGCGGTGCATGGAGCCGGGCCACCTCGACCTGAGTCGACTG
GCAAACAGCTATTATGGGTATTATGGGTGTGTATCCAGAACGACGGATCTTGACGCAATTTGGCGTGGCT
CTCTTAAGGTAGCCCTCCGACCAATTGAGGTGCGCTCTGACCGATCAGTTTAGGGTGAGCCAACCCGGCC
GATCCGGAGAGACGGGCCTCAAAGCCGCGTGACGACGGCTGTGGGCCCGTAACAAAATCCCCGCAATAAG
CTCCCGTGAGCGTCGGTTGAACAGCCCTGGTCGGCCCCATCAGTAGCCCGAATACTTCGCTTTACGGGTC
CTGGGCCGGGGTGCGATACCTTGCAGAAATCGAGGCCGTTCGTTAATTCCTGTTGCATTCGTACCGCCTA
TATTTGTCTCTTTGCCGGCTTATCATCACAAGCATAGCATAGCCATTTATCGGAGCGCCTCCGTACACGG
TATGATCGGACGCCTCGTGAGATCAATACGTATACCAGGTGTCCTGTGAGCAGCGAAAGCCTATACGCGA
GATACACTGCCAAAAATCCGCGTGATTACGAGTCGTGGCAAATTTGGTCTGGCTGTGGTCTAGACATTCC
AGGCGGTGCGTCTGCTCTCGGGTGCCTCTAGTTGCTGGCTAGATAGACTAGCCGCTGGTAAACTGGTGTG
GAAGTCCATATATCGGTGATCAATATAGTGGTTGACATGCTGGCTAGTCAACATTGAGCCTTTTGATCAT
GCAAATATATTACGGTATTTTACAATCAAATATCAAACTTAACTATTGACTTTATAACTTATTTAGGTGG
TAACATTCTTATAAAAAAGAAAAAAATTACTGCAAAACAGTACTAGCTTTTAACTTGTATCCTAGGTTAT
CTATGCTGTCTCACCATAGAGAATATTACCTATTTCAGAATGTATGTCCATGATTCGCCGGGTAAATACA
TATAATACACAAATCTGGCTTAATAAAGTCTATAATATATCTCATAAAGAAGTGCTAAATTGGCTAGTGC
TATATATTTTTAAGAAAATTTCTTTTGACTAAGTCCATATCGACTTTGTAAAAGTTCACATTAGCATACA
TATATTACACGAGCCAGAAATAGTAACTTTTGCCTAAATCACAAATTGCAAAATTTAATTGCTTGCAAAA
GGTCACATGCTTATAATCAACTTTTTTAAAAATTTAAAATACTTTTTTATTTTTTATTTTTAAACATAAA
TGAAATAATTTATTTATTGTTTATGATTACCGAAACATAAAACCTGCTCAAGAAAAAGAAACTGTTTTGT
CCTTGGAAAAAAAGCACTACCTAGGAGCGGCCAAAATGCCGAGGCTTTCATAGCTTAAACTCTTTACAGA
AAATAGGCATTATAGATCAGTTCGAGTTTTCTTATTCTTCCTTCCGGTTTTATCGTCACAGTTTTACAGT
AAATAAGTATCACCTCTTAGAGTTAACCTATACTAAAATTTATGCCAGTTAACTATGAGATAAGCAAGTA
TCATCTCATTTCATTACCTGAAGTCGAGTAAACAGAAAATCCAATTGTTGATGAACCTCAATGACTTAGA
ACTATCTATCGGCAGATCATATAAAGAGGATTTAGGTACTCGAGAACGCTCCGTACATGCAGCTAAACTT
CCAAGCATCTCTAACTTGGGTAGTGCTTTCTCCACCATTTTCTGTGCTTGCTCCTTCGTGGCAAGTCCAG
CCCATAATGCCCAGAATGTAGTTGCGGATTCGTATGACGTTCTGTGCTTGATTTTTGTGTTGTAGTCAAA
GAAAAGGTCCGGTTAAACGGATCTCGCATTGATGAGGCAACGCTAATTATCAACATATAGATTGTTATCT
ATCTGCATGAACACGAAATCTTTACTTGACGACTTGAGGCTGATGGTGTTTATGCAAAGAAACCACTGTG
TTTAATATGTGTCACTGTTTGATATTACTGTCAGCGTAGAAGATAATAGTAAAAGCGGTTAATAAGTGTA
TTTGAGATAAGTGTGATAAAGTTTTTACAGCGAAAAGACGATAAATACAAGAAAATGATTACGAGGATAC
GGAGAGAGGTATGTACATGTGTATTTATATACTAAGCTGCCGGCGGTTGTTTGCAAGACCGAGAAAAGGC
TAGCAAGAATCGGGTCATTGTAGCGTATGCGCCTGTGAACATTCTCTTCAACAAGTTTGATTCCATTGCG
GTGAAATGGTAAAAGTCAACCCCCTGCGATGTATATTTTCCTGTACAATCAATCAAAAAGCCAAATGATT
TAGCATTATCTTTACATCTTGTTATTTTACAGATTTTATGTTTAGATCTTTTATGCTTGCTTTTCAAAAG
GCCTGCAGGCAAGTGCACAAACAATACTTAAATAAATACTACTCAGTAATAACCTATTTCTTAGCATTTT
TGACGAAATTTGCTATTTTGTTAGAGTCTTTTACACCATTTGTCTCCACACCTCCGCTTACATCAACACC
AATAACGCCATTTAATCTAAGCGCATCACCAACATTTTCTGGCGTCAGTCCACCAGCTAACATAAAATGT
TGCCTCGCGCGTTTCGGTGATGACGGTGAAAACCTCTGACACATGCAGCTCCCGGAGACGGTCACAGCTT
GTCTGTAAGCGGATGCCGGGAGCAGACAAGCCCGTCAGGGCGCGTCAGCGGGTGTTGGCGGGTGTCGGGG
CGCAGCCATGACCCAGTCACGTAGCGATAGCGGAGTGTATACTGGCTTAACTATGCGGCATCAGAGCAGA
TTGTACTGAGAGTGCACCATATGCGGTGTGAAATACCGCACAGATGCGTAAGGAGAAAATACCGCATCAG
GCGCTCTTCCGCTTCCTCGCTCACTGACTCGCTGCGCTCGGTCGTTCGGCTGCGGCGAGCGGTATCAGCT
CACTCAAAGGCGGTAATACGGTTATCCACAGAATCAGGGGATAACGCAGGAAAGAACATGTGAGCAAAAG
GCCAGCAAAAGGCCAGGAACCGTAAAAAGGCCGCGTTGCTGGCGTTTTTCCATAGGCTCCGCCCCCCTGA
CGAGCATCACAAAAATCGACGCTCAAGTCAGAGGTGGCGAAACCCGACAGGACTATAAAGATACCAGGCG
TTTCCCCCTGGAAGCTCCCTCGTGCGCTCTCCTGTTCCGACCCTGCCGCTTACCGGATACCTGTCCGCCT
TTCTCCCTTCGGGAAGCGTGGCGCTTTCTCATAGCTCACGCTGTAGGTATCTCAGTTCGGTGTAGGTCGT
TCGCTCCAAGCTGGGCTGTGTGCACGAACCCCCCGTTCAGCCCGACCGCTGCGCCTTATCCGGTAACTAT
CGTCTTGAGTCCAACCCGGTAAGACACGACTTATCGCCACTGGCAGCAGCCACTGGTAACAGGATTAGCA
GAGCGAGGTATGTAGGCGGTGCTACAGAGTTCTTGAAGTGGTGGCCTAACTACGGCTACACTAGAAGGAC
AGTATTTGGTATCTGCGCTCTGCTGAAGCCAGTTACCTTCGGAAAAAGAGTTGGTAGCTCTTGATCCGGC
AAACAAACCACCGCTGGTAGCGGTGGTTTTTTTGTTTGCAAGCAGCAGATTACGCGCAGAAAAAAAGGAT
CTCAAGAAGATCCTTTGATCTTTTCTACGGGGTCTGACGCTCAGTGGAACGAAAACTCACGTTAAGGGAT
TTTGGTCATGAGATTATCAAAAAGGATCTTCACCTAGATCCTTTTAAATTAAAAATGAAGTTTTAAATCA
ATCTAAAGTATATATGAGTAAACTTGGTCTGACAGGAGCTCGCTCAGAAGAACTCGTCAAGAAGGCGATA
GAAGGCGATGCGCTGCGAATCGGGAGCGGCGATACCGTAAAGCACGAGGAAGCGGTCAGCCCATTCGCCG
CCAAGCTCTTCAGCAATATCACGGGTAGCCAACGCTATGTCCTGATAGCGGTCCGCCACACCCAGCCGGC
CACAGTCGATGAATCCAGAAAAGCGGCCATTTTCCACCATGATATTCGGCAAGCAGGCATCGCCATGGGT
CACGACGAGATCCTCGCCGTCGGGCATCCGCGCCTTGAGCCTGGCGAACAGTTCGGCTGGCGCGAGCCCC
TGATGCTCTTCGTCCAGATCATCCTGATCGACAAGACCGGCTTCCATCCGAGTACGTGCTCGCTCGATGC
GATGTTTCGCTTGGTGGTCGAATGGGCAGGTAGCCGGATCAAGCGTATGCAGCCGCCGCATTGCATCAGC
CATGATGGATACTTTCTCGGCAGGAGCAAGGTGAGATGACAGGAGATCCTGCCCCGGCACTTCGCCCAAT
AGCAGCCAGTCCCTTCCCGCTTCAGTGACAACGTCGAGCACAGCTGCGCAAGGAACGCCCGTCGTGGCCA
GCCACGATAGCCGCGCTGCCTCGTCTTGGAGTTCATTCAGGGCACCGGACAGGTCGGTCTTGACAAAAAG
AACCGGGCGCCCCTGCGCTGACAGCCGGAACACGGCGGCATCAGAGCAGCCGATTGTCTGTTGTGCCCAG
TCATAGCCGAATAGCCTCTCCACCCAAGCGGCCGGAGAACCTGCGTGCAATCCATCTTGTTCAATCATGC
GAAACGATCCTCATCCTGTCTCTTGATCAGATCTTGATCCCCTGCGCCATCAGATCCTTGGCGGCAAGAA
AGCCATCCAGTTTACTTTGCAGGGCTTCCCAACCTTACCAGAGGGCGCCCCAGCTGGCAATTCCGGTTCG
CTTGCTGTCCATAAAACCGCCCAGTCTAGCTATCGCCATGTAAGCCCACTGCAAGCTACCTGCTTTCTCT
TTGCGCTTGCGTTTTCCCTTGTCCAGATAGCCCAGTAGCTGACATTCATCCGGGCGATCGATGGAAGCCG
GCGGCACCTCGCTAACGGATTCACCACTCCAAGAATTGGAGCCAATCAATTCTTGCGGAGAACTGTGAAT
GCGCAAACCAACCCTTGGCAGAACATATCCATCGCGTCCGCCATCTCCAGCAGCCGCACGCGGCGCATCG
GGGGGGGGGGGGGGGTTTCAATTCATCATTTTTTTTTTATTCTTTTTTTTGATTTCGGTTTCCTTGAAAT
TTTTTTGATTCGGTAATCTCCGAACAGAAGGAAGAACGAAGGAAGGAGCACAGACTTAGATTGGTATATA
TACGCATATGTAGTGTTGAAGAAACATGAAATTGCCCAGTATTCTTAACCCAACTGCACAGAACAAAAAC
CTGCAGGAAACGAAGATAAATCATGTCGAAAGCTACATATAAGGAACGTGCTGCTACTCATCCTAGTCCT
GTTGCTGCCAAGCTATTTAATATCATGCACGAAAAGCAAACAAACTTGTGTGCTTCATTGGATGTTCGTA
CCACCAAGGAATTACTGGAGTTAGTTGAAGCATTAGGTCCCAAAATTTGTTTACTAAAAACACATGTGGA
TATCTTGACTGATTTTTCCATGGAGGGCACAGTTAAGCCGCTAAAGGCATTATCCGCCAAGTACAATTTT
TTACTCTTCGAAGACAGAAAATTTGCTGACATTGGTAATACAGTCAAATTGCAGTACTCTGCGGGTGTAT
ACAGAATAGCAGAATGGGCAGACATTACGAATGCACACGGTGTGGTGGGCCCAGGTATTGTTAGCGGTTT
GAAGCAGGCGGCAGAAGAAGTAACAAAGGAACCTAGAGGCCTTTTGATGTTAGCAGAATTGTCATGCAAG
GGCTCCCTATCTACTGGAGAATATACTAAGGGTACTGTTGACATTGCGAAGAGCGACAAAGATTTTGTTA
TCGGCTTTATTGCTCAAAGAGACATGGGTGGAAGAGATGAAGGTTACGATTGGTTGATTATGACACCCGG
TGTGGGTTTAGATGACAAGGGAGACGCATTGGGTCAACAGTATAGAACCGTGGATGATGTGGTCTCTACA
GGATCTGACATTATTATTGTTGGAAGAGGACTATTTGCAAAGGGAAGGGATGCTAAGGTAGAGGGTGAAC
GTTACAGAAAAGCAGGCTGGGAAGCATATTTGAGAAGATGCGGCCAGCAAAACTAAAAAACTGTATTATA
AGTAAATGCATGTATACTAAACTCACAAATTAGAGCTTCAATTTAATTATATCAGTTATTACCCGGGAAT
CTCGGTCGTAATGATTTTTATAATGACGAAAAAAAAAAAATTGGAAAGAAAACCCCCCCCCCCGCAGCGT
TGGGTCCTGGCCACGGGTGCGCATGATCGTGCTCCTGTCGTTGAGGACCCGGCTAGGCTGGCGGGGTTGC
CTTACTGGTTAGCAGAATGAATCACCGATACGCGAGCGAACGTGAAGCGACTGCTGCTGCAAAACGTCTG
CGACCTGAGCAACAACATGAATGGTCTTCGGTTTCCGTGTTTCGTAAAGTCTGGAAACGCGGAAGTCAGC
GCCCTGCACCATTATGTTCCGGATCTGCATCGCAGGATGCTGCTGGCTACCCTGTGGAACACCTACATCT
GTATTAACGAAGCGCTGGCATTGACCCTGAGTGATTTTTCTCTGGTCCCGCCGCATCCATACCGCCAGTT
GTTTACCCTCACAACGTTCCAGTAACCGGGCATGTTCATCATCAGTAACCCGTATCGTGAGCATCCTCTC
TCGTTTCATCGGTATCATTACCCCCATGAACAGAAATCCCCCTTACACGGAGGCATCAGTGACCAAACAG
GAAAAAACCGCCCTTAACATGGCCCGCTTTATCAGAAGCCAGACATTAACGCTTCTGGAGAAACTCAACG
AGCTGGACGCGGATGAACAGGCAGACATCTGTGAATCGCTTCACGACCACGCTGATGAGCTTTACCGCTG
GGCCATTCTCATGAAGAATATCTTGAATTTATTGTCATATTACTAGCACGTGCCCATCACATATACCTGC
CGTTCACTATTATTTAGTGAAATGAGATATTATGATATTTTCTGAATTGTGATTAAAAAGGCAACTTTAT
GCCCATGCAACAGAAACTATAAAAAATACAGAGAATGAAAAGAAACAGATAGATTTTTTAGTTCTTTAGG
CCCGTAGTCTGCAAATCCTTTTATGATTTTCTATCAAACAAAAGAGGAAAATAGACCAGTTGCAATCCAA
ACGAGAGTCTAATAGAATGAGGTCGAAAAGTAAATCGCGCGGGTTTGTTACTGATAAAGCAGGCAAGACC
TAAAATGTGTAAAGGGCAAAGTGTATACTTTGGCGTCACCCCTTACATATTTTAGGTCTTTTTTTATTGT
GCGTAACTAACTTGCCATCTTCAAACAGGAGGGCTGGAAGAAGCAGACCGCTAACACAGTACATAAAAAA
GGAGACATGAACGATGAACATCAAAAAGTTTGCAAAACAAGCAACAGTATTAACCTTTACTACCGCACTG
CTGGCAGGAGGCGCAACTCAAGCGTTTGCGAAAGAAACGAACCAAAAGCCATATAAGGAAACATACGGCA
TTTCCCATATTACACGCCATGATATGCTGCAAATCCCTGAACAGCAAAAAAATGAAAAATATCAAGTTTC
TGAATTTGATTCGTCCACAATTAAAAATATCTCTTCTGCAAAAGGCCTGGACGTTTGGGACAGCTGGCCA
TTACAAAACGCTGACGGCACTGTCGCAAACTATCACGGCTACCACATCGTCTTTGCATTAGCCGGAGATC
CTAAAAATGCGGATGACACATCGATTTACATGTTCTATCAAAAAGTCGGCGAAACTTCTATTGACAGCTG
GAAAAACGCTGGCCGCGTCTTTAAAGACAGCGACAAATTCGATGCAAATGATTCTATCCTAAAAGACCAA
ACACAAGAATGGTCAGGTTCAGCCACATTTACATCTGACGGAAAAATCCGTTTATTCTACACTGATTTCT
CCGGTAAACATTACGGCAAACAAACACTGACAACTGCACAAGTTAACGTATCAGCATCAGACAGCTCTTT
GAACATCAACGGTGTAGAGGATTATAAATCAATCTTTGACGGTGACGGAAAAACGTATCAAAATGTACAG
CAGTTCATCGATGAAGGCAACTACAGCTCAGGCGACAACCATACGCTGAGAGATCCTCACTACGTAGAAG
ATAAAGGCCACAAATACTTAGTATTTGAAGCAAACACTGGAACTGAAGATGGCTACCAAGGCGAAGAATC
TTTATTTAACAAAGCATACTATGGCAAAAGCACATCATTCTTCCGTCAAGAAAGTCAAAAACTTCTGCAA
AGCGATAAAAAACGCACGGCTGAGTTAGCAAACGGCGCTCTCGGTATGATTGAGCTAAACGATGATTACA
CACTGAAAAAAGTGATGAAACCGCTGATTGCATCTAACACAGTAACAGATGAAATTGAACGCGCGAACGT
CTTTAAAATGAACGGCAAATGGTACCTGTTCACTGACTCCCGCGGATCAAAAATGACGATTGACGGCATT
ACGTCTAACGATATTTACATGCTTGGTTATGTTTCTAATTCTTTAACTGGCCCATACAAGCCGCTGAACA
AAACTGGCCTTGTGTTAAAAATGGATCTTGATCCTAACGATGTAACCTTTACTTACTCACACTTCGCTGT
ACCTCAAGCGAAAGGAAACAATGTCGTGATTACAAGCTATATGACAAACAGAGGATTCTACGCAGACAAA
CAATCAACGTTTGCGCCGAGCTTCCTGCTGAACATCAAAGGCAAGAAAACATCTGTTGTCAAAGACAGCA
TCCTTGAACAAGGACAATTAACAGTTAACAAATAAA
